Addgene plasmid #148481: pcDNA3.1-MS2-HA-HsMex3C_AD
Purpose: Mammalian Expression of HsMex3C
Depositing lab: Elisa Izaurralde.
Backbone
  Vector backbone: Unknown
  Vector type: Mammalian Expression
Growth in bacteria
  Bacterial resistance: Ampicillin, 100 μg/mL
  Growth temperature: 37°C
  Growth strain: DH5alpha
  Copy number: High Copy
Gene/Insert
  Gene/Insert name: HsMex3C
  Species: H. sapiens (human)
  Mutation: L11P in Mex3C
  Entrez Gene: MEX3C (a.k.a. RKHD2, BM-013, MEX-3C, RNF194, FLJ38871)
  Cloning method: Unknown
Terms and licenses: Academic/Nonprofit Terms; Industry Terms: Not Available to Industry
Depositor comments: ORF extract from variant 2 ENA :KC456344 Plasmids from this collection were made available to the research community and donated after the lab closed. Please note that the sequence provided by the depositing laboratory may be theoretical/predicted or based on Sanger sequencing results. There may be discrepancies between sequencing results obtained by Addgene and the depositor sequence. If an Addgene verified sequence is not available, please contact before placing your order to request that our lab fully sequence the plasmid.
How to cite: pcDNA3.1-MS2-HA-HsMex3C_AD was a gift from Elisa Izaurralde (Addgene plasmid # 148481 ; http://n2t.net/addgene:148481 ; RRID:Addgene_148481)
