[The description below was written by a language model from this plasmid's Addgene catalogue record and pLannotate feature annotations shown in this document.]
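Description:
pcDNA3.1-MS2-HA-HsMex3C_AD is a 7.3 kb mammalian expression plasmid. The catalogue lists its backbone as unknown, but its name and feature layout are consistent with a pcDNA3.1-type vector. It is propagated in E. coli through a high-copy ColE1/pUC origin with ampicillin selection (AmpR under its own bla promoter). It also carries an f1 origin for single-stranded DNA production. An SV40 early promoter drives a neomycin phosphotransferase gene ending in an SV40 polyadenylation signal, which would allow selection of stably transfected mammalian cells. Several short annotations, including a truncated HIV-1 LTR fragment, a ble fragment, a lacI fragment and lac promoter/operator remnants, appear to be partial matches to backbone sequence rather than functional modules.

The expression cassette uses the CMV immediate early enhancer and promoter and ends in the bovine growth hormone polyadenylation signal. T7 and SP6 promoters flank the insert. The open reading frame encodes bacteriophage MS2 coat protein, then an HA epitope (annotated as a fragment of a 3xHA tag), then human MEX3C. MEX3C is an RNA-binding E3 ubiquitin ligase implicated in mRNA decay and translational repression. The record states that the ORF comes from variant 2 and carries an L11P substitution. The MEX3C annotation is marked as a fragment. The meaning of the "_AD" suffix is not explained.

The stated purpose is only mammalian expression of HsMex3C. Because MS2 coat protein binds a specific RNA stem-loop, this fusion could be used to tether HA-tagged MEX3C to a reporter mRNA bearing MS2 binding sites, with the HA tag serving for detection. Much of the record rests on the repository's own sequencing result, and the depositor notes that discrepancies with the depositor's sequence are possible.
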