Features (pLannotate 1.2.2; 23 found; start..end, strand, type, name):
      1..380     +  enhancer       CMV enhancer: human cytomegalovirus immediate early enhancer
    381..584     +  promoter       CMV promoter: human cytomegalovirus (CMV) immediate early promoter
    580..613     +  LTR            5' LTR (truncated) (fragment): truncated 5' long terminal repeat (LTR) from HIV-1
    629..647     +  promoter       T7 promoter: promoter for bacteriophage T7 RNA polymerase
    670..1056    +  CDS            MS2: bacteriophage MS2 coat protein binds to a specific stem-loop structure in the viral RNA (Peabody, 1993)
   1099..1125    +  CDS            3xHA (fragment): three tandem HA epitope tags
   1144..2610    +  CDS            MEX3C (fragment): MEX3C_HUMAN - Also known as RKHD2, RNF194. Experimental evidence at protein level: Swiss-Prot protein existence level 1. E3 ubiquitin ligase responsible for the post-transcriptional regulation of common HLA-A allotypes. Binds to the 3' UTR of HLA-A2 mRNA, and regulates its levels by promoting mRNA decay. RNA binding is sufficient to prevent translation, but ubiquitin ligase activity is required for mRNA degradation. From Homo sapiens (Human).
   2642..2660    -  promoter       SP6 promoter: promoter for bacteriophage SP6 RNA polymerase
   2686..2910    +  polyA_signal   bGH poly(A) signal: bovine growth hormone polyadenylation signal
   2914..2935    +  promoter       SV40 promoter (fragment): SV40 enhancer and early promoter
   2956..3384    +  rep_origin     f1 ori (sequence partly withheld): f1 bacteriophage origin of replication; arrow indicates direction of (+) strand synthesis
   3398..3727    +  promoter       SV40 promoter: SV40 enhancer and early promoter
   3794..4585    +  CDS            neo: KKA2_KLEPN - Also known as kan, nptII. Experimental evidence at protein level: Swiss-Prot protein existence level 1. Resistance to kanamycin, neomycin, paromomycin, ribostamycin, butirosin and gentamicin B. From Klebsiella pneumoniae.
   4609..4767    +  CDS            ble (fragment): BLE_KLEPN - Experimental evidence at protein level: Swiss-Prot protein existence level 1. Binding protein with a strong affinity to the bleomycin family of antibiotics. Binds to CL990; an antimitotic-antibiotic compound. From Klebsiella pneumoniae.
   4762..4883    +  polyA_signal   SV40 poly(A) signal: SV40 polyadenylation signal
   4956..4972    -  protein_bind   lac operator: The lac repressor binds to the lac operator to inhibit transcription in E. coli. This inhibition can be relieved by adding lactose or isopropyl-β-D-thiogalactopyranoside (IPTG). lac repressor encoded by lacI
   4980..5010    -  promoter       lac promoter: promoter for the E. coli lac operon
   5025..5046    -  protein_bind   CAP binding site: CAP binding activates transcription in the presence of cAMP. E. coli catabolite activator protein
   5059..5151    -  CDS            lacI (fragment): lac repressor; lacI; The lac repressor binds to the lac operator to inhibit transcription in E. coli. This inhibition can be relieved by adding lactose or isopropyl-β-D-thiogalactopyranoside (IPTG).
   5334..5922    -  rep_origin     ori: high-copy-number ColE1/pMB1/pBR322/pUC origin of replication
   6093..6953    -  CDS            AmpR: β-lactamase; bla; confers resistance to ampicillin, carbenicillin, and related antibiotics
   6954..7058    -  promoter       AmpR promoter: bla
   7117..7169    -  misc_feature   bom (fragment): basis of mobility region from pBR322
>Addgene plasmid #148481 | pcDNA3.1-MS2-HA-HsMex3C_AD | addgene full sequence | sequence record 412787 | Addgene NGS Result
GACATTGATTATTGACTAGTTATTAATAGTAATCAATTACGGGGTCATTAGTTCATAGCCCATATATGGA
GTTCCGCGTTACATAACTTACGGTAAATGGCCCGCCTGGCTGACCGCCCAACGACCCCCGCCCATTGACG
TCAATAATGACGTATGTTCCCATAGTAACGCCAATAGGGACTTTCCATTGACGTCAATGGGTGGAGTATT
TACGGTAAACTGCCCACTTGGCAGTACATCAAGTGTATCATATGCCAAGTACGCCCCCTATTGACGTCAA
TGACGGTAAATGGCCCGCCTGGCATTATGCCCAGTACATGACCTTATGGGACTTTCCTACTTGGCAGTAC
ATCTACGTATTAGTCATCGCTATTACCATGGTGATGCGGTTTTGGCAGTACATCAATGGGCGTGGATAGC
GGTTTGACTCACGGGGATTTCCAAGTCTCCACCCCATTGACGTCAATGGGAGTTTGTTTTGGCACCAAAA
TCAACGGGACTTTCCAAAATGTCGTAACAACTCCGCCCCATTGACGCAAATGGGCGGTAGGCGTGTACGG
TGGGAGGTCTATATAAGCAGAGCTCTCTGGCTAACTAGAGAACCCACTGCTTACTGGCTTATCGAAATTA
ATACGACTCACTATAGGGAGACCCAAGCTTGCCACCATGGCTTCTAACTTTACTCAGTTCGTTCTCGTCG
ACAATGGCGGAACTGGCGACGTGACTGTCGCCCCAAGCAACTTCGCTAACGGGGTCGCTGAATGGATCAG
CTCTAACTCGCGATCACAGGCTTACAAAGTAACCTGTAGCGTTCGTCAGAGCTCTGCGCAGAATCGCAAA
TACACCATCAAAGTCGAGGTGCCTAAAGTGGCAACCCAGACTGTTGGTGGTGAAGAGCTTCCTGTAGCCG
GATGGAGATCTTACTTAAATATGGAACTAACCATTCCAATTTTCGCCACGAATTCCGACTGCGAGCTTAT
TGTTAAGGCAATGCAAGGTCTCCTAAAAGATGGAAACCCGATTCCCTCGGCCATCGCGGCCAACTCCGGC
ATCTACGGAGGTGGAGGTGGATCTGGTGGATCTCCTCCACATATGGCTTACCCATACGATGTTCCAGATT
ACGCTCCTCCAAAGCTTGGATCCATGCCCAGCGGCAGCTCCGCGGCCCTGGCCCCGGCGGCGGCGGGGGT
GCTGTACGGAGGGGACGATGCCCAGGGCATGATGGCGGCGATGCTGTCCCACGCCTACGGCCCCGGCGGT
TGTGGGGCGGCGGCGGCCGCCCTGAACGGGGAGCAGGCGGCCCTGCTCCGGAGAAAGAGCGTCAACACCA
CCGAGTGCGTCCCGGTGCCCAGCTCCGAGCACGTCGCCGAGATCGTCGGCCGCCAGGGTTGTAAAATTAA
AGCACTGAGAGCCAAGACAAACACGTATATCAAGACTCCTGTTCGTGGTGAAGAGCCCATTTTTGTTGTC
ACTGGAAGGAAAGAAGATGTTGCCATGGCCAAAAGAGAGATCCTCTCAGCTGCAGAGCACTTCTCCATGA
TTCGTGCATCTCGAAACAAAAATGGGCCTGCCCTGGGAGGATTATCATGTAGTCCTAATCTGCCCGGTCA
AACCACCGTCCAAGTCAGGGTCCCTTATCGTGTGGTAGGATTAGTGGTTGGACCCAAAGGAGCAACTATT
AAAAGAATTCAGCAGCAGACCCACACCTACATAGTAACTCCGAGCAGAGATAAGGAACCTGTCTTTGAAG
TGACAGGGATGCCTGAAAATGTTGACCGAGCACGGGAAGAAATAGAAATGCATATTGCCATGCGTACAGG
AAACTATATAGAGCTCAATGAAGAGAATGATTTCCATTACAATGGTACCGATGTAAGCTTTGAAGGTGGC
ACTCTTGGCTCTGCGTGGCTCTCCTCCAATCCTGTTCCTCCTAGCCGCGCAAGAATGATATCCAATTATC
GAAATGATAGTTCCAGTTCTCTAGGAAGTGGCTCTACAGATTCCTACTTTGGAAGCAATAGGCTGGCTGA
CTTTAGTCCAACAAGCCCATTTAGCACAGGAAACTTCTGGTTTGGAGATACACTACCATCTGTAGGCTCA
GAAGACCTAGCAGTTGACTCTCCTGCCTTTGACTCTTTACCAACATCTGCTCAAACTATCTGGACTCCAT
TTGAACCAGTTAACCCACTCTCTGGCTTTGGGAGTGATCCTTCTGGTAACATGAAGACTCAGCGCAGAGG
AAGTCAGCCATCTACTCCTCGTCTGTCTCCTACATTTCCTGAGAGCATAGAACATCCACTTGCTCGGAGG
GTTAGGAGCGACCCACCTAGTACAGGCAACCATGTTGGCCTTCCAATATATATCCCTGCTTTTTCTAATG
GTACCAATAGTTACTCCTCTTCCAATGGTGGTTCCACCTCTAGCTCACCTCCAGAATCAAGACGAAAGCA
CGACTGTGTGATTTGCTTTGAGAATGAGGTTATTGCTGCCCTAGTTCCATGTGGCCACAACCTCTTCTGC
ATGGAATGTGCCAACAAGATCTGTGAAAAGAGAACGCCATCATGTCCAGTTTGCCAGACAGCTGTTACTC
AGGCAATCCAAATTCACTCTTAATCTAGAGCGGCCGCCTAGAGGGCCCTATTCTATAGTGTCACCTAAAT
GCTAGAGCTCGCTGATCAGCCTCGACTGTGCCTTCTAGTTGCCAGCCATCTGTTGTTTGCCCCTCCCCCG
TGCCTTCCTTGACCCTGGAAGGTGCCACTCCCACTGTCCTTTCCTAATAAAATGAGGAAATTGCATCGCA
TTGTCTGAGTAGGTGTCATTCTATTCTGGGGGGTGGGGTGGGGCAGGACAGCAAGGGGGAGGATTGGGAA
GACAATAGCAGGCATGCTGGGGATGCGGTGGGCTCTATGGCTTCTGAGGCGGAAAGAACCAGCTGGGGCT
CTAGGGGGTATCCCC
[124 nt withheld, positions 2956-3079]
C
[91 nt withheld, positions 3081-3171]
A
[49 nt withheld, positions 3173-3221]
CCTTTGACGTTGGAGTCCACGTTCTTT
[37 nt withheld, positions 3249-3285]
ACCCTATCTCGGTCTATTCTTTTGATTTATAAGGGATTTTGCCGATTTCGGCCTATTGGTTAAAAAATGA
GCTGATTTAACAAAAATTTAACGCGAATTAATTCTGTGGAATGTGTGTCAGTTAGGGTGTGGAAAGTCCC
CAGGCTCCCCAGCAGGCAGAAGTATGCAAAGCATGCATCTCAATTAGTCAGCAACCAGGTGTGGAAAGTC
CCCAGGCTCCCCAGCAGGCAGAAGTATGCAAAGCATGCATCTCAATTAGTCAGCAACCATAGTCCCGCCC
CTAACTCCGCCCATCCCGCCCCTAACTCCGCCCAGTTCCGCCCATTCTCCGCCCCATGGCTGACTAATTT
TTTTTATTTATGCAGAGGCCGAGGCCGCCTCTGCCTCTGAGCTATTCCAGAAGTAGTGAGGAGGCTTTTT
TGGAGGCCTAGGCTTTTGCAAAAAGCTCCCGGGAGCTTGTATATCCATTTTCGGATCTGATCAAGAGACA
GGATGAGGATCGTTTCGCATGATTGAACAAGATGGATTGCACGCAGGTTCTCCGGCCGCTTGGGTGGAGA
GGCTATTCGGCTATGACTGGGCACAACAGACAATCGGCTGCTCTGATGCCGCCGTGTTCCGGCTGTCAGC
GCAGGGGCGCCCGGTTCTTTTTGTCAAGACCGACCTGTCCGGTGCCCTGAATGAACTGCAGGACGAGGCA
GCGCGGCTATCGTGGCTGGCCACGACGGGCGTTCCTTGCGCAGCTGTGCTCGACGTTGTCACTGAAGCGG
GAAGGGACTGGCTGCTATTGGGCGAAGTGCCGGGGCAGGATCTCCTGTCATCTCACCTTGCTCCTGCCGA
GAAAGTATCCATCATGGCTGATGCAATGCGGCGGCTGCATACGCTTGATCCGGCTACCTGCCCATTCGAC
CACCAAGCGAAACATCGCATCGAGCGAGCACGTACTCGGATGGAAGCCGGTCTTGTCGATCAGGATGATC
TGGACGAAGAGCATCAGGGGCTCGCGCCAGCCGAACTGTTCGCCAGGCTCAAGGCGCGCATGCCCGACGG
CGAGGATCTCGTCGTGACCCATGGCGATGCCTGCTTGCCGAATATCATGGTGGAAAATGGCCGCTTTTCT
GGATTCATCGACTGTGGCCGGCTGGGTGTGGCGGACCGCTATCAGGACATAGCGTTGGCTACCCGTGATA
TTGCTGAAGAGCTTGGCGGCGAATGGGCTGACCGCTTCCTCGTGCTTTACGGTATCGCCGCTCCCGATTC
GCAGCGCATCGCCTTCTATCGCCTTCTTGACGAGTTCTTCTGAGCGGGACTCTGGGGTTCGAAATGACCG
ACCAAGCGACGCCCAACCTGCCATCACGAGATTTCGATTCCACCGCCGCCTTCTATGAAAGGTTGGGCTT
CGGAATCGTTTTCCGGGACGCCGGCTGGATGATCCTCCAGCGCGGGGATCTCATGCTGGAGTTCTTCGCC
CACCCCAACTTGTTTATTGCAGCTTATAATGGTTACAAATAAAGCAATAGCATCACAAATTTCACAAATA
AAGCATTTTTTTCACTGCATTCTAGTTGTGGTTTGTCCAAACTCATCAATGTATCTTATCATGTCTGTAT
ACCGTCGACCTCTAGCTAGAGCTTGGCGTAATCATGGTCATAGCTGTTTCCTGTGTGAAATTGTTATCCG
CTCACAATTCCACACAACATACGAGCCGGAAGCATAAAGTGTAAAGCCTGGGGTGCCTAATGAGTGAGCT
AACTCACATTAATTGCGTTGCGCTCACTGCCCGCTTTCCAGTCGGGAAACCTGTCGTGCCAGCTGCATTA
ATGAATCGGCCAACGCGCGGGGAGAGGCGGTTTGCGTATTGGGCGCTCTTCCGCTTCCTCGCTCACTGAC
TCGCTGCGCTCGGTCGTTCGGCTGCGGCGAGCGGTATCAGCTCACTCAAAGGCGGTAATACGGTTATCCA
CAGAATCAGGGGATAACGCAGGAAAGAACATGTGAGCAAAAGGCCAGCAAAAGGCCAGGAACCGTAAAAA
GGCCGCGTTGCTGGCGTTTTTCCATAGGCTCCGCCCCCCTGACGAGCATCACAAAAATCGACGCTCAAGT
CAGAGGTGGCGAAACCCGACAGGACTATAAAGATACCAGGCGTTTCCCCCTGGAAGCTCCCTCGTGCGCT
CTCCTGTTCCGACCCTGCCGCTTACCGGATACCTGTCCGCCTTTCTCCCTTCGGGAAGCGTGGCGCTTTC
TCATAGCTCACGCTGTAGGTATCTCAGTTCGGTGTAGGTCGTTCGCTCCAAGCTGGGCTGTGTGCACGAA
CCCCCCGTTCAGCCCGACCGCTGCGCCTTATCCGGTAACTATCGTCTTGAGTCCAACCCGGTAAGACACG
ACTTATCGCCACTGGCAGCAGCCACTGGTAACAGGATTAGCAGAGCGAGGTATGTAGGCGGTGCTACAGA
GTTCTTGAAGTGGTGGCCTAACTACGGCTACACTAGAAGAACAGTATTTGGTATCTGCGCTCTGCTGAAG
CCAGTTACCTTCGGAAAAAGAGTTGGTAGCTCTTGATCCGGCAAACAAACCACCGCTGGTAGCGGTGGTT
TTTTTGTTTGCAAGCAGCAGATTACGCGCAGAAAAAAAGGATCTCAAGAAGATCCTTTGATCTTTTCTAC
GGGGTCTGACGCTCAGTGGAACGAAAACTCACGTTAAGGGATTTTGGTCATGAGATTATCAAAAAGGATC
TTCACCTAGATCCTTTTAAATTAAAAATGAAGTTTTAAATCAATCTAAAGTATATATGAGTAAACTTGGT
CTGACAGTTACCAATGCTTAATCAGTGAGGCACCTATCTCAGCGATCTGTCTATTTCGTTCATCCATAGT
TGCCTGACTCCCCGTCGTGTAGATAACTACGATACGGGAGGGCTTACCATCTGGCCCCAGTGCTGCAATG
ATACCGCGAGACCCACGCTCACCGGCTCCAGATTTATCAGCAATAAACCAGCCAGCCGGAAGGGCCGAGC
GCAGAAGTGGTCCTGCAACTTTATCCGCCTCCATCCAGTCTATTAATTGTTGCCGGGAAGCTAGAGTAAG
TAGTTCGCCAGTTAATAGTTTGCGCAACGTTGTTGCCATTGCTACAGGCATCGTGGTGTCACGCTCGTCG
TTTGGTATGGCTTCATTCAGCTCCGGTTCCCAACGATCAAGGCGAGTTACATGATCCCCCATGTTGTGCA
AAAAAGCGGTTAGCTCCTTCGGTCCTCCGATCGTTGTCAGAAGTAAGTTGGCCGCAGTGTTATCACTCAT
GGTTATGGCAGCACTGCATAATTCTCTTACTGTCATGCCATCCGTAAGATGCTTTTCTGTGACTGGTGAG
TACTCAACCAAGTCATTCTGAGAATAGTGTATGCGGCGACCGAGTTGCTCTTGCCCGGCGTCAATACGGG
ATAATACCGCGCCACATAGCAGAACTTTAAAAGTGCTCATCATTGGAAAACGTTCTTCGGGGCGAAAACT
CTCAAGGATCTTACCGCTGTTGAGATCCAGTTCGATGTAACCCACTCGTGCACCCAACTGATCTTCAGCA
TCTTTTACTTTCACCAGCGTTTCTGGGTGAGCAAAAACAGGAAGGCAAAATGCCGCAAAAAAGGGAATAA
GGGCGACACGGAAATGTTGAATACTCATACTCTTCCTTTTTCAATATTATTGAAGCATTTATCAGGGTTA
TTGTCTCATGAGCGGATACATATTTGAATGTATTTAGAAAAATAAACAAATAGGGGTTCCGCGCACATTT
CCCCGAAAAGTGCCACCTGACGTCGACGGATCGGGAGATCTCCCGATCCCCTATGGTGCACTCTCAGTAC
AATCTGCTCTGATGCCGCATAGTTAAGCCAGTATCTGCTCCCTGCTTGTGTGTTGGAGGTCGCTGAGTAG
TGCGCGAGCAAAATTTAAGCTACAACAAGGCAAGGCTTGACCGACAATTGCATGAAGAATCTGCTTAGGG
TTAGGCGTTTTGCGCTGCTTCGCGATGTACGGGCCAGATATACGCGTT
